>Addgene plasmid #171681 | pUHD-SB-mAID/Zeo | addgene full sequence | sequence record 338411 | Addgene NGS Result
CAGTTGAAGTCGGAAGTTTACATACACTTAAGTTGGAGTCATTAAAACTCGTTTTTCAACTACTCCACAA
ATTTCTTGTTAACAAACAATAGTTTTGGCAAGTCAGTTAGGACATCTACTTTGTGCATGACACAAGTCAT
TTTTCCAACAATTGTTTACAGACAGATTATTTCACTTATAATTCACTGTATCACAATTCCAGTGGGTCAG
AAGTTTACATACACTAAGTTCGACTCCTCTGCAGAATGCGGCGATGTTTCGGTAAGGGGTCCGCTATCTA
GGCCCTTTCGTCTTTAGTCGAGTTTACCACTCCCTATCAGTGATAGAGAAAAGTGAAAGTCGAGTTTACC
ACTCCCTATCAGTGATAGAGAAAAGTGAAAGTCGAGTTTACCACTCCCTATCAGTGATAGAGAAAAGTGA
AAGTCGAGTTTACCACTCCCTATCAGTGATAGAGAAAAGTGAAAGTCGAGTTTACCACTCCCTATCAGTG
ATAGAGAAAAGTGAAAGTCGAGTTTACCACTCCCTATCAGTGATAGAGAAAAGTGAAAGTCGAGTTTACC
ACTCCCTATCAGTGATAGAGAAAAGTGAAAGTCGAGCTCGGTACCCGGGTCGAGGTAGGCGTGTACGGTG
GGAGGCCTATATAAGCAGAGCTCGTTTAGTGAACCGTCAGATCGCCTGGAGACGCCATCCACGCTGTTTT
GACCTCCATAGAAGAGACCGGGACCGATCCAGCCTCCGCGGGCTAGCATGGCCGGAGCAAAGGAGAAATC
AGCCTGCCCTAAAGACCCCGCAAAGCCCCCCGCAAAAGCACAGGTGGTGGGATGGCCCCCCGTGCGCAGC
TACCGGAAGAACGTGATGGTGTCCTGCCAGAAGAGCTCCGGAGGACCAGAGGCAGCAGCCTTTGTGAAGG
TGTCTATGGATGGCGCCCCTTACCTGAGAAAGATCGACCTGAGGATGTATAAGGCCTCCATGGCTCGAGA
ATTCGAGCTCGGTACCCGGGGATCCAGACATGATAAGATCGATAGACATGATAAGATACATTGATGAGTT
TGGACAAACCACAACAAGAATGCAGTGAAAAAAATGCTTTATTTGTGAAATTTGTGATGCTATTGCTTTA
TTTGTAACCATTATAAGCTGCAATAAACAAGTTAACAACAACAATTGCATTCATTTTATGTTTCAGGTTC
AGGGGGAGATGTGGGAGGTTTTTTAAAGCAAGTAAAACCTCTACAAATGTGGTACCTAGACGAGACCCTG
TCTCACAAAATAAAGTAAGCCCGGACTGAGTGCGGAAAGGCGGGCCTGGCGGGTCTGGTCTCCCCATGCG
GGCCACCAGAGGCCCTGCAGCCTTCAGTCGCTTGAAGGGGTAATGGCGCTTCCACTCACAAACATGGCGG
ACAGAGCGTGTGAACGAGATGAACAGCCCCTCAAAAATATGGCCGCCGAGGCTGGACGGCCGTGCCCCAG
CAGCACCGCCTCCGCGCCCCACGTGATCTCTCGCCGGGCACAGCGCTGACCGCGGAGGTCCAACCGGAAG
AATGTCCGGATTGGACATTCGGAAGAGGGCCCGCCTTCCCTGGGGAATCTCTGCGCACGCGCAGAACGCT
TCGACCAATGAAAACACAGGAAGCCGTCCGCGCAACCGCGTTGCGTCACTTCTGCCGCCCCTGTTTCAAG
GTATATAGCCGTAGACGGAACTTCGCCTTTCTCTCGGCCTTAGCGCCATTTTTTTGGGTGAGTGTTTTTT
GGTTCCTGCGTTGGGATTCCGTGTACAATCCATAGACATCTGACCTCGGCACTTAGCATCATCACAGCAA
ACTAACTGTAGCCTTTCTCTCTTTCCCTGTAGAAACCTCTGCACTCGACATGGCCAAGTTGACCAGTGCC
GTTCCGGTGCTCACCGCGCGCGACGTCGCCGGAGCGGTCGAGTTCTGGACCGACCGGCTCGGGTTCTCCC
GGGACTTCGTGGAGGACGACTTCGCCGGTGTGGTCCGGGACGACGTGACCCTGTTCATCAGCGCGGTCCA
GGACCAGGTGGTGCCGGACAACACCCTGGCCTGGGTGTGGGTGCGCGGCCTGGACGAGCTGTACGCCGAG
TGGTCGGAGGTCGTGTCCACGAACTTCCGGGACGCCTCCGGGCCGGCCATGACCGAGATCGGCGAGCAGC
CGTGGGGGCGGGAGTTCGCCCTGCGCGACCCGGCCGGCAACTGCGTGCACTTCGTGGCCGAGGAGCAGGA
CTGAAGCTTGGGGATCAATTCTCTAGAGCTCGCTGATCAGCCTCGACTGTGCCTTCTAGTTGCCAGCCAT
CTGTTGTTTGCCCCTCCCCCGTGCCTTCCTTGACCCTGGAAGGTGCCACTCCCACTGTCCTTTCCTAATA
AAATGAGGAAATTGCATCGCATTGTCTGAGTAGGTGTCATTCTATTCTGGGGGGTGGGGTGGGGCAGGAC
AGCAAGGGGGAGGATTGGGAAGACAATAGCAGGCATGCTGGGGATGCGGTGGGCTCTATGGCTTCTGAGG
CGGAAAGAACCAGCTGGGCCTACTAGCTACTCGGGACCCCTTACCGAAACATCGCCGCATTCTGCAGAGG
AGTCGAGTGTATGTAAACTTCTGACCCACTGGGAATGTGATGAAAGAAATAAAAGCTGAAATGAATCATT
CTCTCTACTATTATTCTGATATTTCACATTCTTAAAATAAAGTGGTGATCCTAACTGACCTAAGACAGGG
AATTTTTACTAGGATTAAATGTCAGGAATTGTGAAAAAGTGAGTTTAAATGTATTTGGCTAAGGTGTATG
TAAACTTCCGACTTCAACTGTATAGGGATCTGCTTCCTCGCTCACTGACTCGCTGCGCTCGGTCGTTCGG
CTGCGGCGAGCGGTATCAGCTCACTCAAAGGCGGTAATACGGTTATCCACAGAATCAGGGGATAACGCAG
GAAAGAACATGTGAGCAAAAGGCCAGCAAAAGGCCAGGAACCGTAAAAAGGCCGCGTTGCTGGCGTTTTT
CCATAGGCTCCGCCCCCCTGACGAGCATCACAAAAATCGACGCTCAAGTCAGAGGTGGCGAAACCCGACA
GGACTATAAAGATACCAGGCGTTTCCCCCTGGAAGCTCCCTCGTGCGCTCTCCTGTTCCGACCCTGCCGC
TTACCGGATACCTGTCCGCCTTTCTCCCTTCGGGAAGCGTGGCGCTTTCTCATAGCTCACGCTGTAGGTA
TCTCAGTTCGGTGTAGGTCGTTCGCTCCAAGCTGGGCTGTGTGCACGAACCCCCCGTTCAGCCCGACCGC
TGCGCCTTATCCGGTAACTATCGTCTTGAGTCCAACCCGGTAAGACACGACTTATCGCCACTGGCAGCAG
CCACTGGTAACAGGATTAGCAGAGCGAGGTATGTAGGCGGTGCTACAGAGTTCTTGAAGTGGTGGCCTAA
CTACGGCTACACTAGAAGAACAGTATTTGGTATCTGCGCTCTGCTGAAGCCAGTTACCTTCGGAAAAAGA
GTTGGTAGCTCTTGATCCGGCAAACAAACCACCGCTGGTAGCGGTGGTTTTTTTGTTTGCAAGCAGCAGA
TTACGCGCAGAAAAAAAGGATCTCAAGAAGATCCTTTGATCTTTTCTACGGGGTCTGACGCTCAGTGGAA
CGAAAACTCACGTTAAGGGATTTTGGTCATGAGATTATCAAAAAGGATCTTCACCTAGATCCTTTTAAAT
TAAAAATGAAGTTTTAAATCAATCTAAAGTATATATGAGTAAACTTGGTCTGACAGTTACCAATGCTTAA
TCAGTGAGGCACCTATCTCAGCGATCTGTCTATTTCGTTCATCCATAGTTGCCTGACTCCCCGTCGTGTA
GATAACTACGATACGGGAGGGCTTACCATCTGGCCCCAGTGCTGCAATGATACCGCGAGACCCACGCTCA
CCGGCTCCAGATTTATCAGCAATAAACCAGCCAGCCGGAAGGGCCGAGCGCAGAAGTGGTCCTGCAACTT
TATCCGCCTCCATCCAGTCTATTAATTGTTGCCGGGAAGCTAGAGTAAGTAGTTCGCCAGTTAATAGTTT
GCGCAACGTTGTTGCCATTGCTACAGGCATCGTGGTGTCACGCTCGTCGTTTGGTATGGCTTCATTCAGC
TCCGGTTCCCAACGATCAAGGCGAGTTACATGATCCCCCATGTTGTGCAAAAAAGCGGTTAGCTCCTTCG
GTCCTCCGATCGTTGTCAGAAGTAAGTTGGCCGCAGTGTTATCACTCATGGTTATGGCAGCACTGCATAA
TTCTCTTACTGTCATGCCATCCGTAAGATGCTTTTCTGTGACTGGTGAGTACTCAACCAAGTCATTCTGA
GAATAGTGTATGCGGCGACCGAGTTGCTCTTGCCCGGCGTCAATACGGGATAATACCGCGCCACATAGCA
GAACTTTAAAAGTGCTCATCATTGGAAAACGTTCTTCGGGGCGAAAACTCTCAAGGATCTTACCGCTGTT
GAGATCCAGTTCGATGTAACCCACTCGTGCACCCAACTGATCTTCAGCATCTTTTACTTTCACCAGCGTT
TCTGGGTGAGCAAAAACAGGAAGGCAAAATGCCGCAAAAAAGGGAATAAGGGCGACACGGAAATGTTGAA
TACTCATACTCTTCCTTTTTCAATATTATTGAAGCATTTATCAGGGTTATTGTCTCATGAGCGGATACAT
ATTTGAATGTATTTAGAAAAATAAACAAATAGGGGTTCCGCGCACATTTCCCCGAAAAGTGCCACCTGAT
GCGGTGTGAAATACCGCACAGATGCGTAAGGAGAAAATACCGCATCAGGAAATTGTAAGCGTTAAGATCC
CTATA
Features (pLannotate 1.2.2; 13 found; start..end, strand, type, name):
    311..581     +  protein_bind   tetracycline response element: contains seven copies of the tetracycline operator tetO tetracycline repressor TetR
    592..609     +  misc_feature   MCS (fragment): pUC18/19 multiple cloning site
    614..652     +  promoter       minimal CMV promoter: human cytomegalovirus (CMV) immediate early promoter
    757..1023    +  CDS            IAA17 (fragment): IAA17_ARATH - Also known as AXR3. Experimental evidence at protein level: Swiss-Prot protein existence level 1. Aux/IAA proteins are short-lived transcriptional factors that function as repressors of early auxin response genes at low auxin concentrations. Repression is thought to result from the interaction with auxin response factors (ARFs), proteins that bind to the auxin- responsive promoter element (AuxRE). Formation of heterodimers with ARF proteins may alter their ability to modulate early auxin response genes expression. From Arabidopsis thaliana (Mouse-ear cress).
   1072..1153    -  polyA_signal   SV40 poly(A) signal: SV40 polyadenylation signal
   1176..1244    -  CDS            large T antigen (fragment): large T antigen from SV40 (simian virus 40)
   1870..2244    +  CDS            BleoR: antibiotic-binding protein; Sh ble from Streptoalloteichus hindustanus; confers resistance to bleomycin, phleomycin, and Zeocin™
   2287..2511    +  polyA_signal   bGH poly(A) signal: bovine growth hormone polyadenylation signal
   2515..2536    +  promoter       SV40 promoter (fragment): SV40 enhancer and early promoter
   3008..3596    -  rep_origin     ori: high-copy-number ColE1/pMB1/pBR322/pUC origin of replication
   3767..4627    -  CDS            AmpR: β-lactamase; bla; confers resistance to ampicillin, carbenicillin, and related antibiotics
   4628..4732    -  promoter       AmpR promoter: bla
   4759..4809    +  misc_feature   bom (fragment): basis of mobility region from pBR322
