[The description below was written by a language model from this plasmid's Addgene catalogue record and pLannotate feature annotations shown in this document.]
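Description:
pUHD-SB-mAID/Zeo is an empty-backbone mammalian expression vector of 4,835 bp built on the pSBbi Sleeping Beauty transposon framework. It is designed for stable genomic integration of a tetracycline-regulated, degron-tagged gene of interest. In bacteria it is maintained as a high-copy plasmid through a ColE1/pUC-type origin and selected with ampicillin via the β-lactamase gene and its native promoter. A fragment of the pBR322 bom region is also annotated.

The expression cassette is driven by a TRE promoter, consisting of seven tetO operator copies upstream of a minimal CMV promoter, so transcription depends on a tetracycline-controlled transactivator supplied separately and can be switched with tetracycline or doxycycline. Downstream lies a fragment of Arabidopsis IAA17, corresponding to the mini auxin-inducible degron (mAID), positioned so that a cloned open reading frame receives an N-terminal mAID tag. In cells expressing a compatible TIR1 auxin receptor, such a fusion can be rapidly degraded on auxin addition. An SV40-derived region containing a poly(A) signal follows, although it is annotated on the opposite strand.

A separate cassette carries the Sh ble (BleoR) gene with a bGH poly(A) signal, giving zeocin selection of mammalian cells that have integrated the transposon. The promoter driving this marker is not annotated, nor are the Sleeping Beauty inverted repeats, although the catalogue entry describes the plasmid as a transposon vector, which would be mobilised by co-delivered transposase.

The combined transcriptional shut-off and induced degradation fits the associated toolkit's stated aim of generating conditional gene-silencing human cell lines.
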