Addgene plasmid #171681: pUHD-SB-mAID/Zeo
Purpose: (Empty Backbone) TRE-controlled mAID-fusion sleeping beauty transposon vector with selection marker (zeocin)
Depositing lab: Randy Poon. Depositing organization: Hong Kong University of Science and Technology. Publication: One-step multiplex toolkit for efficient generation of conditional gene silencing human cell lines. Yeung TK, Lau HW, Ma HT, Poon RYC. Mol Biol Cell. 2021 May 12:mbcE21020051. doi: 10.1091/mbc.E21-02-0051. PubMed 33979199.
Backbone
  Vector backbone: pSBbi
  Backbone size (bp): 4835
  Vector type: Mammalian Expression
  Promoter: TRE
  Selectable markers: Zeocin
  Tag / fusion protein: mAID (N terminal on backbone)
Growth in bacteria
  Bacterial resistance: Ampicillin, 100 μg/mL
  Growth temperature: 37°C
  Growth strain: DH5alpha
  Copy number: High Copy
Terms and licenses: Academic/Nonprofit Terms; Industry Terms: Not Available to Industry
How to cite: pUHD-SB-mAID/Zeo was a gift from Randy Poon (Addgene plasmid # 171681 ; http://n2t.net/addgene:171681 ; RRID:Addgene_171681)
